>Addgene plasmid #126154 | pBbE9c-RFP | addgene full sequence | sequence record 247171 | Addgene NGS Result
GACGTCCTGATGGCTAGCTCAGTCCTAGGGATTATGCTAGCAGGTTTAATCGAATTCAAAAGATCTTTTA
AGAAGGAGATATACATATGGCGAGTAGCGAAGACGTTATCAAAGAGTTCATGCGTTTCAAAGTTCGTATG
GAAGGTTCCGTTAACGGTCACGAGTTCGAAATCGAAGGTGAAGGTGAAGGTCGTCCGTACGAAGGTACCC
AGACCGCTAAACTGAAAGTTACCAAAGGTGGTCCGCTGCCGTTCGCTTGGGACATCCTGTCCCCGCAGTT
CCAGTACGGTTCCAAAGCTTACGTTAAACACCCGGCTGACATCCCGGACTACCTGAAACTGTCCTTCCCG
GAAGGTTTCAAATGGGAACGTGTTATGAACTTCGAAGACGGTGGTGTTGTTACCGTTACCCAGGACTCCT
CCCTGCAAGACGGTGAGTTCATCTACAAAGTTAAACTGCGTGGTACCAACTTCCCGTCCGACGGTCCGGT
TATGCAGAAAAAAACCATGGGTTGGGAAGCTTCCACCGAACGTATGTACCCGGAAGACGGTGCTCTGAAA
GGTGAAATCAAAATGCGTCTGAAACTGAAAGACGGTGGTCACTACGACGCTGAAGTTAAAACCACCTACA
TGGCTAAAAAACCGGTTCAGCTGCCGGGTGCTTACAAAACCGACATCAAACTGGACATCACCTCCCACAA
CGAAGACTACACCATCGTTGAACAGTACGAACGTGCTGAAGGTCGTCACTCCACCGGTGCTTAAGGATCC
AAACTCGAGTAAGGATCTCCAGGCATCAAATAAAACGAAAGGCTCAGTCGAAAGACTGGGCCTTTCGTTT
TATCTGTTGTTTGTCGGTGAACGCTCTCTACTAGAGTCACACTGGCTCACCTTCGGGTGGGCCTTTCTGC
GTTTATACCTAGGGCGTTCGGCTGCGGCGAGCGGTATCAGCTCACTCAAAGGCGGTAATACGGTTATCCA
CAGAATCAGGGGATAACGCAGGAAAGAACATGTGAGCAAAAGGCCAGCAAAAGGCCAGGAACCGTAAAAA
GGCCGCGTTGCTGGCGTTTTTCCATAGGCTCCGCCCCCCTGACGAGCATCACAAAAATCGACGCTCAAGT
CAGAGGTGGCGAAACCCGACAGGACTATAAAGATACCAGGCGTTTCCCCCTGGAAGCTCCCTCGTGCGCT
CTCCTGTTCCGACCCTGCCGCTTACCGGATACCTGTCCGCCTTTCTCCCTTCGGGAAGCGTGGCGCTTTC
TCATAGCTCACGCTGTAGGTATCTCAGTTCGGTGTAGGTCGTTCGCTCCAAGCTGGGCTGTGTGCACGAA
CCCCCCGTTCAGCCCGACCGCTGCGCCTTATCCGGTAACTATCGTCTTGAGTCCAACCCGGTAAGACACG
ACTTATCGCCACTGGCAGCAGCCACTGGTAACAGGATTAGCAGAGCGAGGTATGTAGGCGGTGCTACAGA
GTTCTTGAAGTGGTGGCCTAACTACGGCTACACTAGAAGGACAGTATTTGGTATCTGCGCTCTGCTGAAG
CCAGTTACCTTCGGAAAAAGAGTTGGTAGCTCTTGATCCGGCAAACAAACCACCGCTGGTAGCGGTGGTT
TTTTTGTTTGCAAGCAGCAGATTACGCGCAGAAAAAAAGGATCTCAAGAAGATCCTTTGATCTTTTCTAC
GGGGTCTGACGCTCAGTGGAACGAAAACTCACGTTAAGGGATTTTGGTCATGACTAGTGCTTGGATTCTC
ACCAATAAAAAACGCCCGGCGGCAACCGAGCGTTCTGAACAAATCCAGATGGAGTTCTGAGGTCATTACT
GGATCTATCAACAGGAGTCCAAGCGAGCTCGATATCAAATTACGCCCCGCCCTGCCACTCATCGCAGTAC
TGTTGTAATTCATTAAGCATTCTGCCGACATGGAAGCCATCACAAACGGCATGATGAACCTGAATCGCCA
GCGGCATCAGCACCTTGTCGCCTTGCGTATAATATTTGCCCATGGTGAAAACGGGGGCGAAGAAGTTGTC
CATATTGGCCACGTTTAAATCAAAACTGGTGAAACTCACCCAGGGATTGGCTGAGACGAAAAACATATTC
TCAATAAACCCTTTAGGGAAATAGGCCAGGTTTTCACCGTAACACGCCACATCTTGCGAATATATGTGTA
GAAACTGCCGGAAATCGTCGTGGTATTCACTCCAGAGCGATGAAAACGTTTCAGTTTGCTCATGGAAAAC
GGTGTAACAAGGGTGAACACTATCCCATATCACCAGCTCACCGTCTTTCATTGCCATACGAAATTCCGGA
TGAGCATTCATCAGGCGGGCAAGAATGTGAATAAAGGCCGGATAAAACTTGTGCTTATTTTTCTTTACGG
TCTTTAAAAAGGCCGTAATATCCAGCTGAACGGTCTGGTTATAGGTACATTGAGCAACTGACTGAAATGC
CTCAAAATGTTCTTTACGATGCCATTGGGATATATCAACGGTGGTATATCCAGTGATTTTTTTCTCCATT
TTAGCTTCCTTAGCTCCTGAAAATCTCGATAACTCAAAAAATACGCCCGGTAGTGATCTTATTTCATTAT
GGTGAAAGTTGGAACCTCTTACGTGCCGATCAACGTCTCATTTTCGCCAGATATC
Features (pLannotate 1.2.2; 8 found; start..end, strand, type, name):
     13..29      +  promoter       J23119(SpeI) promoter (fragment): bacterial promoter (Registry of Standard Biological Parts BBa J23119) modified to end with an SpeI site
     87..764     +  CDS            mRFP1: monomeric derivative of DsRed (Campbell et al., 2002)
    797..868     +  terminator     rrnB T1 terminator: transcription terminator T1 from the E. coli rrnB gene
    884..911     +  terminator     T7Te terminator: phage T7 early transcription terminator
   1069..1657    -  rep_origin     ori: high-copy-number ColE1/pMB1/pBR322/pUC origin of replication
   1745..1839    -  terminator     lambda t0 terminator: transcription terminator from phage lambda
   1863..2519    -  CDS            cat: CAT_ECOLX - Experimental evidence at protein level: Swiss-Prot protein existence level 1. This enzyme is an effector of chloramphenicol resistance in bacteria. From Escherichia coli. This protein is used as a marker in many commonly used cloning vectors, such as pACYC184.
   2520..2622    -  promoter       cat promoter: promoter of the E. coli cat gene encoding chloramphenicol acetyltransferase
