[The description below was written by a language model from this plasmid's Addgene catalogue record and pLannotate feature annotations shown in this document.]
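Description:
pBbE9c-RFP is a small bacterial expression plasmid built on the pBb (BglBrick) backbone for constitutive gene expression in Escherichia coli. It is a compact construct of about 2.6 kb in the sequenced record. It replicates from a high-copy ColE1/pMB1-type origin and is selected with chloramphenicol through a cat (chloramphenicol acetyltransferase) gene. That gene is driven by its native cat promoter and followed by the phage lambda t0 terminator. The origin and the resistance cassette both lie on the opposite strand from the expression cassette.

The payload is a 678 bp synthetic RFP coding sequence, which the feature table identifies as mRFP1, the monomeric DsRed derivative. The catalogue lists the promoter as J23113, a member of the Anderson family of constitutive synthetic promoters. The automated annotation flags only a short fragment matching the related J23119 promoter just upstream of the reporter. This partial match is expected, because family members share most of their sequence, so the catalogue assignment should be taken as the promoter identity. Downstream of mRFP1, a tandem rrnB T1 and T7Te terminator pair stops transcription and insulates the cassette from the rest of the plasmid. No ribosome binding site is annotated in the gap between promoter and coding sequence.

Because the vector is BglBrick compatible, the RFP reporter can be exchanged for other genes or parts by standardised assembly. The depositor notes that this plasmid itself was made by In-Fusion cloning. The fluorescent reporter gives a readout of expression strength for this particular combination of origin, promoter and marker. The plasmid was deposited in connection with work on a predictive tool for choosing E. coli expression vectors.
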