Addgene plasmid #126154: pBbE9c-RFP
Purpose: Constitutive expression vector for Escherichia coli. BglBrick compatible.
Depositing lab: Nigel Scrutton. Depositing organization: University of Manchester. Publication: SelProm: A Queryable and Predictive Expression Vector Selection Tool for Escherichia coli. Jervis AJ, Carbonell P, Taylor S, Sung R, Dunstan MS, Robinson CJ, Breitling R, Takano E, Scrutton NS. ACS Synth Biol. 2019 Mar 18. doi: 10.1021/acssynbio.8b00399. PubMed 30870592.
Backbone
  Vector backbone: pBb
  Backbone size w/o insert (bp): 2181
  Vector type: Bacterial Expression, Synthetic Biology
Growth in bacteria
  Bacterial resistance: Chloramphenicol, 25 μg/mL
  Growth temperature: 37°C
  Growth strain: DH5alpha
  Copy number: High Copy
Gene/Insert
  Gene/Insert name: RFP
  Species: Synthetic
  Insert size (bp): 678
  Promoter: J23113
  Cloning method: Unknown
  Sequencing primers: 5′ GGTAGTGATCTTATTTCATTATGGTG
Terms and licenses: Academic/Nonprofit Terms; Industry Terms: Not Available to Industry
Depositor comments: Cloning method was In-Fusion.
How to cite: pBbE9c-RFP was a gift from Nigel Scrutton (Addgene plasmid # 126154 ; http://n2t.net/addgene:126154 ; RRID:Addgene_126154)
